Addgene plasmid #51719: pDEST myc MOV10 K530A
Purpose: plasmid expresses myc-tagged MOV10 K530A
Depositing lab: Markus Landthaler. Publication: MOV10 Is a 5' to 3' RNA helicase contributing to UPF1 mRNA target degradation by translocation along 3' UTRs. Gregersen LH, Schueler M, Munschauer M, Mastrobuoni G, Chen W, Kempa S, Dieterich C, Landthaler M. Mol Cell. 2014 May 22;54(4):573-85. doi: 10.1016/j.molcel.2014.03.017. Epub 2014 Apr 10. PubMed 24726324.
Backbone
  Vector backbone: pDEST26
  Backbone manufacturer: Invitrogen
  Backbone size w/o insert (bp): 5882
  Vector type: Mammalian Expression
  Selectable markers: Neomycin (select with G418)
Growth in bacteria
  Bacterial resistance: Ampicillin, 100 μg/mL
  Growth temperature: 37°C
  Growth strain: DH5alpha
  Copy number: High Copy
Gene/Insert
  Gene/Insert name: MOV10 K530A
  Species: H. sapiens (human)
  Insert size (bp): 3012
  Mutation: K530A
  GenBank ID: NP_001123551
  Entrez Gene: MOV10 (a.k.a. fSAP113, gb110)
  Tag / fusion protein: myc (N terminal on insert)
  Cloning method: Gateway Cloning
  Sequencing primers: 5′ CMV; 3′ BGH
Terms and licenses: Academic/Nonprofit Terms; Industry Terms: Not Available to Industry
How to cite: pDEST myc MOV10 K530A was a gift from Markus Landthaler (Addgene plasmid # 51719 ; http://n2t.net/addgene:51719 ; RRID:Addgene_51719)
