[The description below was written by a language model from this plasmid's Addgene catalogue record and pLannotate feature annotations shown in this document.]
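Description:
pDEST myc MOV10 K530A is a mammalian expression plasmid built on the Invitrogen pDEST26 Gateway destination backbone. It carries the human MOV10 coding sequence with a lysine-to-alanine substitution at residue 530. The depositor's full sequence is about 8.9 kb. In E. coli the plasmid is maintained at high copy from a ColE1/pUC-type origin and selected with ampicillin through the β-lactamase gene. An f1 origin is also present, which allows single-stranded DNA production. For selection in mammalian cells, a neomycin phosphotransferase gene is driven by the SV40 enhancer/early promoter and followed by a synthetic polyadenylation signal, giving G418 resistance.

The expression cassette uses the human cytomegalovirus immediate early enhancer and promoter. The roughly 3 kb MOV10 open reading frame lies between attB1 and attB2 sites, the scars left by Gateway recombination of an entry clone into the destination vector. Downstream of attB2 are SV40 small t/large T intron fragments and an SV40 polyadenylation signal, which presumably provide transcript processing. A T7 promoter sits in reverse orientation just past the insert. The catalogue entry lists an N-terminal myc epitope tag, but the feature table does not annotate it separately. The short lacZα, lacI, rop and bom fragments are backbone remnants with no evident function.

The stated purpose is expression of myc-tagged MOV10 K530A. The associated publication characterises MOV10 as a 5′ to 3′ RNA helicase that contributes to UPF1-mediated mRNA degradation. This point mutant is therefore likely used for comparison with the wild-type protein, although the record does not describe the functional effect of the substitution.
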