Features (pLannotate 1.2.2; 25 found; start..end, strand, type, name):
     47..65      -  promoter       T7 promoter: promoter for bacteriophage T7 RNA polymerase
     75..112     +  CDS            lacZα (fragment): LacZα fragment of β-galactosidase; lacZ fragment
    124..238     +  intron         large T intron (fragment): SV40 (simian virus 40) large T antigen intron
    312..337     +  intron         small t intron (fragment): SV40 (simian virus 40) small t antigen intron
    337..474     +  CDS            large T antigen (fragment): large T antigen from SV40 (simian virus 40)
    497..631     +  polyA_signal   SV40 poly(A) signal: SV40 polyadenylation signal
    636..685     -  CDS            lacI (fragment): lac repressor; lacI; The lac repressor binds to the lac operator to inhibit transcription in E. coli. This inhibition can be relieved by adding lactose or isopropyl-β-D-thiogalactopyranoside (IPTG).
    685..752     +  CDS            lacZα (fragment): LacZα fragment of β-galactosidase; lacZ fragment
    757..1115    +  rep_origin     f1 ori (sequence partly withheld): f1 bacteriophage origin of replication; arrow indicates direction of (+) strand synthesis
   1215..1266    -  misc_feature   bom (fragment): basis of mobility region from pBR322
   1331..1688    +  promoter       SV40 promoter: SV40 enhancer and early promoter
   1739..2530    +  CDS            neo: KKA2_KLEPN - Also known as kan, nptII. Experimental evidence at protein level: Swiss-Prot protein existence level 1. Resistance to kanamycin, neomycin, paromomycin, ribostamycin, butirosin and gentamicin B. From Klebsiella pneumoniae.
   2597..2645    +  polyA_signal   poly(A) signal: synthetic polyadenylation signal
   2665..2719    -  misc_feature   bom (fragment): basis of mobility region from pBR322
   2821..2856    -  CDS            rop (fragment): Rop protein, which maintains plasmids at low copy number; rop
   2951..3055    +  promoter       AmpR promoter: bla
   3056..3916    +  CDS            AmpR: β-lactamase; bla; confers resistance to ampicillin, carbenicillin, and related antibiotics
   4087..4675    +  rep_origin     ori: high-copy-number ColE1/pMB1/pBR322/pUC origin of replication
   4858..4911    +  CDS            lacI (fragment): lac repressor; lacI; The lac repressor binds to the lac operator to inhibit transcription in E. coli. This inhibition can be relieved by adding lactose or isopropyl-β-D-thiogalactopyranoside (IPTG).
   4929..5025    -  promoter       AmpR promoter (fragment): bla
   5135..5438    +  enhancer       CMV enhancer: human cytomegalovirus immediate early enhancer
   5439..5642    +  promoter       CMV promoter: human cytomegalovirus (CMV) immediate early promoter
   5798..5822    +  protein_bind   attB1: mutant version of attB; recombination site for the Gateway® BP reaction BP Clonase™
   5849..8857    +  CDS            MOV10: MOV10_HUMAN - Also known as KIAA1631. Experimental evidence at protein level: Swiss-Prot protein existence level 1. (Microbial infection) Required for RNA-directed transcription and replication of the human hepatitis delta virus (HDV). Interacts with small capped HDV RNAs derived from genomic hairpin structures that mark the initiation sites of RNA-dependent HDV RNA transcription. From Homo sapiens (Human).
   8884..14      -  protein_bind   attB2 (across the origin): mutant version of attB; recombination site for the Gateway® BP reaction BP Clonase™
>Addgene plasmid #51719 | pDEST myc MOV10 K530A | depositor full sequence | sequence record 79178 | pDEST myc MOV10 K530A sequence 8894 bps
TTGTACAAAGTGGTTGATCGCGTGCATGCGACGTCATAGCTCTCTCCCTATAGTGAGTCGTATTATAAGC
TAGGCACTGGCCGTCGTTTTACAACGTCGTGACTGGGAAAACTGCTAGCTTGGGATCTTTGTGAAGGAAC
CTTACTTCTGTGGTGTGACATAATTGGACAAACTACCTACAGAGATTTAAAGCTCTAAGGTAAATATAAA
ATTTTTAAGTGTATAATGTGTTAAACTAGCTGCATATGCTTGCTGCTTGAGAGTTTTGCTTACTGAGTAT
GATTTATGAAAATATTATACACAGGAGCTAGTGATTCTAATTGTTTGTGTATTTTAGATTCACAGTCCCA
AGGCTCATTTCAGGCCCCTCAGTCCTCACAGTCTGTTCATGATCATAATCAGCCATACCACATTTGTAGA
GGTTTTACTTGCTTTAAAAAACCTCCCACACCTCCCCCTGAACCTGAAACATAAAATGAATGCAATTGTT
GTTGTTAACTTGTTTATTGCAGCTTATAATGGTTACAAATAAAGCAATAGCATCACAAATTTCACAAATA
AAGCATTTTTTTCACTGCATTCTAGTTGTGGTTTGTCCAAACTCATCAATGTATCTTATCATGTCTGGAT
CGATCCTGCATTAATGAATCGGCCAACGCGCGGGGAGAGGCGGTTTGCGTATTGGCTGGCGTAATAGCGA
AGAGGCCCGCACCGATCGCCCTTCCCAACAGTTGCGCAGCCTGAATGGCGAATGGG
[124 nt withheld, positions 757-880]
C
[91 nt withheld, positions 882-972]
A
[49 nt withheld, positions 974-1022]
CCTTTGACGTTGGAGTCCACGTTCTTT
[37 nt withheld, positions 1050-1086]
ACCCTATCTCGGTCTATTCTTTTGATTTATAAGGGATTTTGCCGATTTCGGCCTATTGGTTAAAAAATGA
GCTGATTTAACAAATATTTAACGCGAATTTTAACAAAATATTAACGTTTACAATTTCGCCTGATGCGGTA
TTTTCTCCTTACGCATCTGTGCGGTATTTCACACCGCATACGCGGATCTGCGCAGCACCATGGCCTGAAA
TAACCTCTGAAAGAGGAACTTGGTTAGGTACCTTCTGAGGCGGAAAGAACCAGCTGTGGAATGTGTGTCA
GTTAGGGTGTGGAAAGTCCCCAGGCTCCCCAGCAGGCAGAAGTATGCAAAGCATGCATCTCAATTAGTCA
GCAACCAGGTGTGGAAAGTCCCCAGGCTCCCCAGCAGGCAGAAGTATGCAAAGCATGCATCTCAATTAGT
CAGCAACCATAGTCCCGCCCCTAACTCCGCCCATCCCGCCCCTAACTCCGCCCAGTTCCGCCCATTCTCC
GCCCCATGGCTGACTAATTTTTTTTATTTATGCAGAGGCCGAGGCCGCCTCGGCCTCTGAGCTATTCCAG
AAGTAGTGAGGAGGCTTTTTTGGAGGCCTAGGCTTTTGCAAAAAGCTTGATTCTTCTGACACAACAGTCT
CGAACTTAAGGCTAGAGCCACCATGATTGAACAAGATGGATTGCACGCAGGTTCTCCGGCCGCTTGGGTG
GAGAGGCTATTCGGCTATGACTGGGCACAACAGACAATCGGCTGCTCTGATGCCGCCGTGTTCCGGCTGT
CAGCGCAGGGGCGCCCGGTTCTTTTTGTCAAGACCGACCTGTCCGGTGCCCTGAATGAACTGCAGGACGA
GGCAGCGCGGCTATCGTGGCTGGCCACGACGGGCGTTCCTTGCGCAGCTGTGCTCGACGTTGTCACTGAA
GCGGGAAGGGACTGGCTGCTATTGGGCGAAGTGCCGGGGCAGGATCTCCTGTCATCTCACCTTGCTCCTG
CCGAGAAAGTATCCATCATGGCTGATGCAATGCGGCGGCTGCATACGCTTGATCCGGCTACCTGCCCATT
CGACCACCAAGCGAAACATCGCATCGAGCGAGCACGTACTCGGATGGAAGCCGGTCTTGTCGATCAGGAT
GATCTGGACGAAGAGCATCAGGGGCTCGCGCCAGCCGAACTGTTCGCCAGGCTCAAGGCGCGCATGCCCG
ACGGCGAGGATCTCGTCGTGACCCATGGCGATGCCTGCTTGCCGAATATCATGGTGGAAAATGGCCGCTT
TTCTGGATTCATCGACTGTGGCCGGCTGGGTGTGGCGGACCGCTATCAGGACATAGCGTTGGCTACCCGT
GATATTGCTGAAGAGCTTGGCGGCGAATGGGCTGACCGCTTCCTCGTGCTTTACGGTATCGCCGCTCCCG
ATTCGCAGCGCATCGCCTTCTATCGCCTTCTTGACGAGTTCTTCTGAGCGGGACTCTGGGGTTCGAAATG
ACCGACCAAGCGACGCCCAACCTGCCATCACGATGGCCGCAATAAAATATCTTTATTTTCATTACATCTG
TGTGTTGGTTTTTTGTGTGAATCGATAGCGATAAGGATCCGCGTATGGTGCACTCTCAGTACAATCTGCT
CTGATGCCGCATAGTTAAGCCAGCCCCGACACCCGCCAACACCCGCTGACGCGCCCTGACGGGCTTGTCT
GCTCCCGGCATCCGCTTACAGACAAGCTGTGACCGTCTCCGGGAGCTGCATGTGTCAGAGGTTTTCACCG
TCATCACCGAAACGCGCGAGACGAAAGGGCCTCGTGATACGCCTATTTTTATAGGTTAATGTCATGATAA
TAATGGTTTCTTAGACGTCAGGTGGCACTTTTCGGGGAAATGTGCGCGGAACCCCTATTTGTTTATTTTT
CTAAATACATTCAAATATGTATCCGCTCATGAGACAATAACCCTGATAAATGCTTCAATAATATTGAAAA
AGGAAGAGTATGAGTATTCAACATTTCCGTGTCGCCCTTATTCCCTTTTTTGCGGCATTTTGCCTTCCTG
TTTTTGCTCACCCAGAAACGCTGGTGAAAGTAAAAGATGCTGAAGATCAGTTGGGTGCACGAGTGGGTTA
CATCGAACTGGATCTCAACAGCGGTAAGATCCTTGAGAGTTTTCGCCCCGAAGAACGTTTTCCAATGATG
AGCACTTTTAAAGTTCTGCTATGTGGCGCGGTATTATCCCGTATTGACGCCGGGCAAGAGCAACTCGGTC
GCCGCATACACTATTCTCAGAATGACTTGGTTGAGTACTCACCAGTCACAGAAAAGCATCTTACGGATGG
CATGACAGTAAGAGAATTATGCAGTGCTGCCATAACCATGAGTGATAACACTGCGGCCAACTTACTTCTG
ACAACGATCGGAGGACCGAAGGAGCTAACCGCTTTTTTGCACAACATGGGGGATCATGTAACTCGCCTTG
ATCGTTGGGAACCGGAGCTGAATGAAGCCATACCAAACGACGAGCGTGACACCACGATGCCTGTAGCAAT
GGCAACAACGTTGCGCAAACTATTAACTGGCGAACTACTTACTCTAGCTTCCCGGCAACAATTAATAGAC
TGGATGGAGGCGGATAAAGTTGCAGGACCACTTCTGCGCTCGGCCCTTCCGGCTGGCTGGTTTATTGCTG
ATAAATCTGGAGCCGGTGAGCGTGGGTCTCGCGGTATCATTGCAGCACTGGGGCCAGATGGTAAGCCCTC
CCGTATCGTAGTTATCTACACGACGGGGAGTCAGGCAACTATGGATGAACGAAATAGACAGATCGCTGAG
ATAGGTGCCTCACTGATTAAGCATTGGTAACTGTCAGACCAAGTTTACTCATATATACTTTAGATTGATT
TAAAACTTCATTTTTAATTTAAAAGGATCTAGGTGAAGATCCTTTTTGATAATCTCATGACCAAAATCCC
TTAACGTGAGTTTTCGTTCCACTGAGCGTCAGACCCCGTAGAAAAGATCAAAGGATCTTCTTGAGATCCT
TTTTTTCTGCGCGTAATCTGCTGCTTGCAAACAAAAAAACCACCGCTACCAGCGGTGGTTTGTTTGCCGG
ATCAAGAGCTACCAACTCTTTTTCCGAAGGTAACTGGCTTCAGCAGAGCGCAGATACCAAATACTGTCCT
TCTAGTGTAGCCGTAGTTAGGCCACCACTTCAAGAACTCTGTAGCACCGCCTACATACCTCGCTCTGCTA
ATCCTGTTACCAGTGGCTGCTGCCAGTGGCGATAAGTCGTGTCTTACCGGGTTGGACTCAAGACGATAGT
TACCGGATAAGGCGCAGCGGTCGGGCTGAACGGGGGGTTCGTGCACACAGCCCAGCTTGGAGCGAACGAC
CTACACCGAACTGAGATACCTACAGCGTGAGCATTGAGAAAGCGCCACGCTTCCCGAAGGGAGAAAGGCG
GACAGGTATCCGGTAAGCGGCAGGGTCGGAACAGGAGAGCGCACGAGGGAGCTTCCAGGGGGAAACGCCT
GGTATCTTTATAGTCCTGTCGGGTTTCGCCACCTCTGACTTGAGCGTCGATTTTTGTGATGCTCGTCAGG
GGGGCGGAGCCTATGGAAAAACGCCAGCAACGCGGCCTTTTTACGGTTCCTGGCCTTTTGCTGGCCTTTT
GCTCACATGTTCTTTCCTGCGTTATCCCCTGATTCTGTGGATAACCGTATTACCGCCTTTGAGTGAGCTG
ATACCGCTCGCCGCAGCCGAACGACCGAGCGCAGCGAGTCAGTGAGCGAGGAAGCGGAAGAGCGCCCAAT
ACGCAAACCGCCTCTCCCCGCGCGTTGGCCGATTCATTAATGCAGAGCTTGCAATTCGCGCGTTTTTCAA
TATTATTGAAGCATTTATCAGGGTTATTGTCTCATGAGCGGATACATATTTGAATGTATTTAGAAAAATA
AACAAATAGGGGTTCCGCGCACATTTCCCCGAAAAGTGCCACCTGACGTCTAAGAAACCATTATTATCAT
GACATTAACCTATAAAAATAGGCGTAGTACGAGGCCCTTTCACTCATTAGATGCATGTCGTTACATAACT
TACGGTAAATGGCCCGCCTGGCTGACCGCCCAACGACCCCCGCCCATTGACGTCAATAATGACGTATGTT
CCCATAGTAACGCCAATAGGGACTTTCCATTGACGTCAATGGGTGGAGTATTTACGGTAAACTGCCCACT
TGGCAGTACATCAAGTGTATCATATGCCAAGTACGCCCCCTATTGACGTCAATGACGGTAAATGGCCCGC
CTGGCATTATGCCCAGTACATGACCTTATGGGACTTTCCTACTTGGCAGTACATCTACGTATTAGTCATC
GCTATTACCATGGTGATGCGGTTTTGGCAGTACATCAATGGGCGTGGATAGCGGTTTGACTCACGGGGAT
TTCCAAGTCTCCACCCCATTGACGTCAATGGGAGTTTGTTTTGGCACCAAAATCAACGGGACTTTCCAAA
ATGTCGTAACAACTCCGCCCCATTGACGCAAATGGGCGGTAGGCGTGTACGGTGGGAGGTCTATATAAGC
AGAGCTCGTTTAGTGAACCGTCAGATCGCCTGGAGACGCCATCCACGCTGTTTTGACCTCCATAGAAGAC
ACCGGGACCGATCCAGCCTCCGGACTCTAGCCTAGGCCGCGGTACCACCATGGAACAAAAACTTATTTCT
GAAGAAGATCTGTCTAGATCAACAAGTTTGTACAAAAAAGCAGGCTCCACCATGGGAACCAATTCAGTCG
ACATGCCCAGTAAGTTCAGCTGCCGGCAGCTCCGGGAGGCGGGCCAGTGTTTCGAGAGTTTCCTGGTCGT
TCGGGGACTGGACATGGAGACAGATCGCGAGCGGCTGCGGACCATTTATAACCGCGACTTCAAGATCAGC
TTTGGGACCCCCGCCCCTGGCTTCTCCTCCATGCTGTATGGAATGAAGATTGCAAATCTGGCCTACGTCA
CCAAGACTCGGGTCAGGTTCTTCAGACTCGACCGCTGGGCCGACGTGCGGTTCCCAGAAAAGAGGAGAAT
GAAGCTGGGGTCAGATATCAGCAAACACCACAAGTCACTGCTAGCCAAGATCTTTTATGACAGGGCTGAG
TATCTTCATGGGAAACATGGTGTGGATGTGGAAGTCCAGGGGCCCCATGAAGCCCGAGATGGGCAGCTCC
TTATCCGCCTGGATTTGAACCGCAAAGAGGTGCTGACCCTGAGGCTTCGGAATGGCGGAACCCAGTCTGT
TACCCTCACTCACCTCTTCCCACTCTGCCGGACACCCCAGTTTGCTTTCTACAATGAAGACCAGGAGTTG
CCCTGTCCACTGGGCCCCGGTGAATGCTATGAACTCCATGTCCATTGTAAGACCAGCTTTGTGGGCTACT
TCCCAGCCACAGTGCTCTGGGAGCTGCTGGGACCTGGGGAGTCGGGTTCAGAAGGAGCCGGCACATTCTA
CATTGCCCGCTTCTTGGCTGCCGTCGCCCACAGCCCCCTGGCTGCACAGCTGAAGCCCATGACTCCCTTC
AAGCGGACCCGGATCACCGGAAACCCTGTGGTGACCAATCGGATAGAGGAAGGAGAGAGACCTGACCGCG
CTAAGGGCTATGACCTGGAGTTAAGTATGGCGCTGGGGACATACTACCCACCTCCCCGCCTCAGGCAGCT
GCTCCCCATGCTTCTTCAGGGAACAAGTATCTTCACTGCCCCTAAGGAGATCGCAGAGATCAAGGCCCAG
CTGGAGACAGCCCTGAAGTGGAGGAACTATGAGGTGAAGCTGCGGCTGCTGCTGCACCTGGAGGAACTGC
AGATGGAGCATGATATCCGGCACTATGACCTGGAGTCGGTGCCCATGACCTGGGACCCTGTGGACCAGAA
CCCCAGGCTGCTCACGCTGGAGGTTCCTGGAGTGACTGAGAGCCGCCCCTCAGTGCTACGGGGCGACCAC
CTGTTTGCCCTTTTGTCCTCGGAGACACACCAGGAGGACCCCATCACATATAAGGGCTTTGTGCACAAGG
TGGAATTGGACCGTGTCAAGCTGAGCTTTTCCATGAGCCTCCTGAGCCGCTTTGTGGATGGGCTGACCTT
CAAGGTGAACTTTACCTTCAACCGCCAGCCGCTGCGAGTCCAGCACCGTGCCCTGGAGCTGACAGGGCGC
TGGCTGCTGTGGCCCATGCTCTTTCCTGTGGCACCTCGGGACGTCCCGCTGCTGCCCTCAGATGTGAAAC
TCAAGCTGTACGACCGGAGTCTGGAGTCAAACCCAGAGCAGCTGCAGGCCATGAGGCACATTGTTACGGG
CACCACCCGTCCAGCCCCCTACATCATCTTTGGGCCTCCAGGCACCGGCGCGACTGTCACGTTAGTGGAG
GCAATTAAGCAGGTGGTGAAGCACTTGCCCAAAGCCCACATCTTGGCCTGCGCTCCATCCAACTCAGGGG
CTGACCTACTCTGTCAAAGGCTCCGGGTCCACCTTCCTAGCTCCATCTACCGCCTCCTGGCCCCCAGCAG
GGACATCCGCATGGTACCTGAGGACATCAAGCCCTGCTGCAACTGGGACGCAAAGAAGGGGGAGTATGTA
TTTCCCGCCAAGAAGAAGCTGCAGGAATACCGGGTCTTAATTACCACCCTCATCACTGCCGGCAGGTTGG
TCTCGGCCCAGTTTCCCATTGATCACTTCACACACATCTTCATCGATGAGGCTGGCCACTGCATGGAGCC
TGAGAGTCTGGTAGCTATAGCAGGGCTGATGGAAGTAAAGGAAACAGGTGATCCAGGAGGGCAGCTGGTG
CTGGCAGGAGACCCTCGGCAGCTGGGGCCTGTGCTGCGTTCCCCACTGACCCAGAAGCATGGACTGGGAT
ACTCACTGCTGGAGCGGCTGCTCACCTACAACTCCCTGTACAAGAAGGGCCCTGATGGCTATGACCCCCA
GTTCATAACCAAGCTGCTCCGCAACTACAGGTCTCATCCCACCATCCTGGACATTCCTAACCAGCTCTAT
TATGAAGGGGAGCTGCAGGCCTGTGCTGATGTCGTGGATCGAGAACGCTTCTGCCGCTGGGCGGGCCTAC
CTCGACAGGGCTTTCCCATCATCTTTCACGGCGTAATGGGCAAAGATGAGCGTGAAGGCAACAGCCCATC
CTTCTTCAACCCTGAAGAGGCTGCCACAGTGACTTCCTACCTGAAGCTGCTCCTGGCCCCCTCCTCCAAG
AAGGGCAAAGCTCGCCTGAGCCCTCGAAGTGTGGGCGTCATCTCCCCGTACCGGAAACAGGTGGAGAAAA
TCCGTTACTGCATCACCAAACTTGACAGGGAGCTTCGAGGACTGGATGACATCAAGGACTTGAAGGTGGG
TTCAGTAGAAGAATTCCAAGGCCAAGAACGAAGCGTCATCCTCATCTCCACCGTGCGAAGCAGCCAGAGC
TTTGTGCAGCTGGATCTGGACTTTAATCTGGGTTTCCTTAAGAACCCCAAGAGGTTCAATGTAGCTGTGA
CCCGGGCCAAGGCCCTGCTCATCATCGTGGGGAACCCCCTTCTCCTGGGCCATGACCCTGACTGGAAAGT
ATTCCTGGAGTTCTGTAAAGAAAACGGAGGGTATACCGGGTGTCCCTTCCCTGCCAAACTGGACCTGCAA
CAGGGACAGAATTTACTGCAAGGTCTGAGCAAGCTCAGCCCCTCTACCTCAGGGCCCCACAGCCATGACT
ACCTCCCCCAGGAGCGGGAGGGTGAAGGGGGCCTGTCTCTGCAAGTGGAGCCAGAGTGGAGGAATGAGCT
CTGAGCGGCCGCACTCGAGATATCTAGACCCAGCTTTC
