>Addgene plasmid #51719 | pDEST myc MOV10 K530A | addgene partial sequence | sequence record 80663 | CMV-F 5'-CGCAAATGGGCGGTAGGCGTG-3'
ACCGTCAGATCGCCTGGAGACGCCATCCACGCTGTTTTGACCTCCATAGAAGACACCGGGACCGATCCAG
CCTCCGGACTCTAGCCTAGGCCGCGGTACCACCATGGAACAAAAACTTATTTCTGAAGAAGATCTGTCTA
GATCAACAAGTTTGTACAAAAAAGCAGGCTCCACCATGGGAACCAATTCAGTCGACATGCCCAGTAAGTT
CAGCTGCCGGCAGCTCCGGGAGGCGGGCCAGTGTTTCGAGAGTTTCCTGGTCGTTCGGGGACTGGACATG
GAGACAGATCGCGAGCGGCTGCGGACCATTTATAACCGCGACTTCAAGATCAGCTTTGGGACCCCCGCCC
CTGGCTTCTCCTCCATGCTGTATGGAATGAAGATTGCAAATCTGGCCTACGTCACCAAGACTCGGGTCAG
GTTCTTCAGACTCGACCGCTGGGCCGACGTGCGGTTCCCAGAAAAGAGGAGAATGAAGCTGGGGTCAGAT
ATCAGCAAACACCACAAGTCACTGCTAGCCAAGATCTTTTATGACAGGGCTGAGTATCTTCATGGGAAAC
ATGGTGTGGATGTGGAAGTCCAGGGGCCCCATGAAGCCCGAGATGGGCAGCTCCTTATCCGCCTGGATTT
GAACCGCAAAGAGGTGCTGACCCTGAGGCTTCGGAATGGCGGAACCCAGTCTGTTACCCTCACTCACCTC
TTCCCACTCTGCCGGACACCCCAGTTTGCTTTCTACAATGAAGACCAGGAGTTGCCCTGTCCACTGGGCC
CCGGTGAATGCTATGAACTCCATGTCCATTGTAAGACCAGCTTTGTGGGCTACTTCCCAGCCACAGTGCT
CTGGGAGCTGCTGGGACCTGGGGAGTCGGGTTCAGAAGGAGCCGGCACATTCTACATTGCCCGCTTCTTG
GCTGCCGTCGCCCACAGCCCCCTGGCTGCACAGCTGAAGCCCATGACTCCCTTC
