>Addgene plasmid #51719 | pDEST myc MOV10 K530A | addgene partial sequence | sequence record 80961 | T7 5'-TAATACGACTCACTATAGGG-3'
ACCACTTTGTACAAGAAAGCTGGGTCTAGATATCTCGAGTGCGGCCGCTCAGAGCTCATTCCTCCACTCT
GGCTCCACTTGCAGAGACAGGCCCCCTTCACCCTCCCGCTCCTGGGGGAGGTAGTCATGGCTGTGGGGCC
CTGAGGTAGAGGGGCTGAGCTTGCTCAGACCTTGCAGTAAATTCTGTCCCTGTTGCAGGTCCAGTTTGGC
AGGGAAGGGACACCCGGTATACCCTCCGTTTTCTTTACAGAACTCCAGGAATACTTTCCAGTCAGGGTCA
TGGCCCAGGAGAAGGGGGTTCCCCACGATGATGAGCAGGGCCTTGGCCCGGGTCACAGCTACATTGAACC
TCTTGGGGTTCTTAAGGAAACCCAGATTAAAGTCCAGATCCAGCTGCACAAAGCTCTGGCTGCTTCGCAC
GGTGGAGATGAGGATGACGCTTCGTTCTTGGCCTTGGAATTCTTCTACTGAACCCACCTTCAAGTCCTTG
ATGTCATCCAGTCCTCGAAGCTCCCTGTCAAGTTTGGTGATGCAGTAACGGATTTTCTCCACCTGTTTCC
GGTACGGGGAGATGACGCCCACACTTCGAGGGCTCAGGCGAGCTTTGCCCTTCTTGGAGGAGGGGGCCAG
GAGCAGCTTCAGGTAGGAAGTCACTGTGGCAGCCTCTTCAGGGTTGAAGAAGGATGGGCTGTTGCCTTCA
CGCTCATCTTTGCCCATTACGCCGTGAAAGATGATGGGAAAGCCCTGTCGAGGTAGGCCCGCCCAGCGGC
AGAAGCGTTCTCGATCCACGACATCAGCACAGGCCTGCAGCTCCCCTTCATAATAGAGCTGGTTAGGAAT
GTCCAGGATGGTGGGATGAGACCTGTAGTTGCGGAGCAGCTTGGTTATGAACTGGGGG
