>Addgene plasmid #51719 | pDEST myc MOV10 K530A | addgene partial sequence | sequence record 81518 | MOV10-F 5'-gctgccctcagatgtgaaa-3'
CAGAGCAGCTGCAGGCCATGAGGCACATTGTTACGGGCACCACCCGTCCAGCCCCCTACATCATCTTTGG
GCCTCCAGGCACCGGCGCGACTGTCACGTTAGTGGAGGCAATTAAGCAGGTGGTGAAGCACTTGCCCAAA
GCCCACATCTTGGCCTGCGCTCCATCCAACTCAGGGGCTGACCTACTCTGTCAAAGGCTCCGGGTCCACC
TTCCTAGCTCCATCTACCGCCTCCTGGCCCCCAGCAGGGACATCCGCATGGTACCTGAGGACATCAAGCC
CTGCTGCAACTGGGACGCAAAGAAGGGGGAGTATGTATTTCCCGCCAAGAAGAAGCTGCAGGAATACCGG
GTCTTAATTACCACCCTCATCACTGCCGGCAGGTTGGTCTCGGCCCAGTTTCCCATTGATCACTTCACAC
ACATCTTCATCGATGAGGCTGGCCACTGCATGGAGCCTGAGAGTCTGGTAGCTATAGCAGGGCTGATGGA
AGTAAAGGAAACAGGTGATCCAGGAGGGCAGCTGGTGCTGGCAGGAGACCCTCGGCAGCTGGGGCCTGTG
CTGCGTTCCCCACTGACCCAGAAGCATGGACTGGGATACTCACTGCTGGAGCGGCTGCTCACCTACAACT
CCCTGTACAAGAAGGGCCCTGATGGCTATGACCCCCAGTTCATAACCAAGCTGCTCCGCAACTACAGGTC
TCATCCCACCATCCTGGACATTCCTAACCAGCTCTATTATGAAGGGGAGCTGCAGGCCTGTGCTGATGTC
GTGGATCGAGAACGCTTCTGCCGCTGGGCGGGCCTACCTCGACAGGGCTTTCCCATCATCTTTCACGGCG
TAATGGGCAAAGATGAGCGTGAAGGCAACAGCCCATCCTTCTTCAACCCTGAAGAGGCTGCCACAGTGAC
TTCCTACCTGAAGCTGCTCCTGGCCC
